Addgene plasmid #170846: pAAV-VTKD1
Purpose: (Empty Backbone) AAV backbone for transgene expression in cortical interneurons under the control of the Dlx enhancer.
Depositing lab: Jordane Dimidschstein. Depositing organization: Broad Institute. Publication: A versatile viral toolkit for functional discovery in the nervous system. Pouchelon G, Vergara J, McMahon J, Gorissen BL, Lin JD, Vormstein-Schneider D, Niehaus JL, Burbridge TJ, Wester JC, Sherer M, Fernandez-Otero M, Allaway KC, Pelkey K, Chittajallu R, McBain CJ, Fan M, Nasse JS, Wildenberg GA, Fishell G, Dimidschstein J. Cell Rep Methods. 2022 May 26;2(6):100225. doi: 10.1016/j.crmeth.2022.100225. eCollection 2022 Jun 20. PubMed 35784651.
Backbone
  Vector backbone: pAAV-VTKD1
  Vector type: Mammalian Expression, AAV
Growth in bacteria
  Bacterial resistance: Ampicillin, 100 μg/mL
  Growth temperature: 37°C
  Growth strain: NEB Stable
  Copy number: High Copy
Gene/Insert
  Gene/Insert name: None
Terms and licenses: Academic/Nonprofit Terms; Industry Terms: Not Available to Industry
How to cite: pAAV-VTKD1 was a gift from Jordane Dimidschstein (Addgene plasmid # 170846 ; http://n2t.net/addgene:170846 ; RRID:Addgene_170846)
