[The description below was written by a language model from this plasmid's Addgene catalogue record and pLannotate feature annotations shown in this document.]
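Description:
pAAV-VTKD1 is an empty adeno-associated virus (AAV) transfer backbone of about 4.7 kb, designed so that a transgene of choice can be cloned in and expressed in cortical interneurons under the control of the Dlx enhancer. It is propagated in E. coli as a high-copy plasmid through a ColE1/pUC-type origin and selected with ampicillin via the β-lactamase gene and its native promoter. An f1 phage origin is also present, along with short remnants of pBR322 bom and rop sequences. The record lists a recombination-tolerant growth strain, which is a common choice for plasmids carrying repeat-rich ITRs.

The expression cassette lies between AAV2 inverted terminal repeats, the cis elements needed for replication and packaging of the recombinant genome when rep, cap and helper functions are supplied in trans. The downstream ITR is annotated in full, whereas the upstream one is detected only as two short fragments, which may reflect the difficulty of sequencing or annotating these hairpin structures. The Dlx enhancer and any accompanying minimal promoter are not called in the automated feature table; they presumably occupy the unannotated stretch between the upstream ITR and the intron, but the record does not confirm this. Downstream come a chimeric β-globin/immunoglobulin intron that promotes efficient processing of the transcript, a pUC-type multiple cloning site for inserting the transgene, a WPRE to increase transcript stability and expression, and a bovine growth hormone polyadenylation signal. No insert is present. The plasmid belongs to a viral toolkit for functional studies of the nervous system and serves as a starting point for building interneuron-targeted AAV vectors.
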