Features (pLannotate 1.2.2; 14 found; start..end, strand, type, name):
     19..46      +  repeat_region  AAV2 ITR (fragment): inverted terminal repeat of adeno-associated virus serotype 2 inverted
     75..102     +  repeat_region  AAV2 ITR (fragment): inverted terminal repeat of adeno-associated virus serotype 2 inverted
    880..1012    +  intron         chimeric intron: chimera between introns from human β-globin and immunoglobulin heavy chain genes
   1055..1111    +  misc_feature   MCS: pUC18/19 multiple cloning site
   1120..1708    +  misc_feature   WPRE: woodchuck hepatitis virus posttranscriptional regulatory element
   1716..1940    +  polyA_signal   bGH poly(A) signal: bovine growth hormone polyadenylation signal
   1942..2082    +  repeat_region  AAV2 ITR: inverted terminal repeat of adeno-associated virus serotype 2 inverted
   2087..2138    -  misc_feature   bom (fragment): basis of mobility region from pBR322
   2157..2612    +  rep_origin     f1 ori (sequence partly withheld): f1 bacteriophage origin of replication; arrow indicates direction of (+) strand synthesis
   2613..2662    -  misc_feature   bom (fragment): basis of mobility region from pBR322
   2764..2799    -  CDS            rop (fragment): Rop protein, which maintains plasmids at low copy number; rop
   2894..2998    +  promoter       AmpR promoter: bla
   2999..3859    +  CDS            AmpR: β-lactamase; bla; confers resistance to ampicillin, carbenicillin, and related antibiotics
   4030..4618    +  rep_origin     ori: high-copy-number ColE1/pMB1/pBR322/pUC origin of replication
>Addgene plasmid #170846 | pAAV-VTKD1 | addgene full sequence | sequence record 337183 | Addgene NGS Result
CACATGTCCTGCAGGCAGCTGCGCGCTCGCTCGCTCACTGAGGCCGCCCGGGCGTCGGGCGACCTTTGGT
CGCCCGGCCTCAGTGAGCGAGCGAGCGCGCAGAGAGGGAGTGGCCAACTCCATCACTAGGGGTTCCTGCT
AGACTGCAGAGGGCCCGCGGCCGCACGCGTTTATTCAGAATGTTATGCACTCACAGTGGTTTGGCATGCA
TCTGGTGAATTTTTTTTAACGAAAAATTAGTGTTGGTTTCGATGTATGGTAGCATTCTCCCTAACGTAAT
TTGAATAATTCAGCAAAGCCCCACTACCAGCTGTACTTCTGCAGCCTCTTCCATTCTTTTCAGCATTATA
ATTTTGGTTAATTTTCAATTTTAGGTCCTACGTCTCTGCAATTTGTGTATGAATAACAGAATAATTTCCC
TCTTTTGTTTCGCCTTTCCTGTTCCTGAATCTAAATAAAGATGGCTTTTTAGTATTAAAAGTGGAAGAAA
ATTACAGGTAATTATCTTTGACGGTAAAAACGCTGTAATCAGCGGGCTACATGAAAAATTACTCTAATTA
TGGCTGCATTTAAGAGAATGGAAAAAAACCTTCTTGTGGATAAAAACCTTAAATTGTCCCCAATGTCTGC
TTCAAATTGGATGGCACTGCAGCTGGAGGCTTTGTTCAGAATTGATCCTGGGGAGCTACGAACCCAAAGT
TTCACAGTAGGAAGCTAGATATCGTTTAAACTTCCTGCAGCCCGGGCTGGGCATAAAAGTCAGGGCAGAG
CCATCTATTGCTTACATTTGCTTCTAGCCTGCAAGTCGAGGAGCGCAGCCTTCCAGAAGCAGAGCGCGGC
GCCTTAAGCTGCAGAAGTTGGTCGTGAGGCACTGGGCACGTAAGTATCAAGGTTACAAGACAGGTTTAAG
GAGACCAATAGAAACTGGGCTTGTCGAGACAGAGAAGACTCTTGCGTTTCTGATAGGCACCTATTGGTCT
TACTGACATCCACTTTGCCTTTCTCTCCACAGGTGTCCACTCCCAGTTCAATTACAGCTCTTAAGAAAGC
TAGCGAATTCGAGCTCGGTACCCGGGGATCCTCTAGAGTCGACCTGCAGGCATGCAAGCTTGGCGCGCCA
ATCAACCTCTGGATTACAAAATTTGTGAAAGATTGACTGGTATTCTTAACTATGTTGCTCCTTTTACGCT
ATGTGGATACGCTGCTTTAATGCCTTTGTATCATGCTATTGCTTCCCGTATGGCTTTCATTTTCTCCTCC
TTGTATAAATCCTGGTTGCTGTCTCTTTATGAGGAGTTGTGGCCCGTTGTCAGGCAACGTGGCGTGGTGT
GCACTGTGTTTGCTGACGCAACCCCCACTGGTTGGGGCATTGCCACCACCTGTCAGCTCCTTTCCGGGAC
TTTCGCTTTCCCCCTCCCTATTGCCACGGCGGAACTCATCGCCGCCTGCCTTGCCCGCTGCTGGACAGGG
GCTCGGCTGTTGGGCACTGACAATTCCGTGGTGTTGTCGGGGAAGCTGACGTCCTTTCCATGGCTGCTCG
CCTGTGTTGCCACCTGGATTCTGCGCGGGACGTCCTTCTGCTACGTCCCTTCGGCCCTCAATCCAGCGGA
CCTTCCTTCCCGCGGCCTGCTGCCGGCTCTGCGGCCTCTTCCGCGTCTTCGCCTTCGCCCTCAGACGAGT
CGGATCTCCCTTTGGGCCGCCTCCCCGCCTGGATCCTGTGCCTTCTAGTTGCCAGCCATCTGTTGTTTGC
CCCTCCCCCGTGCCTTCCTTGACCCTGGAAGGTGCCACTCCCACTGTCCTTTCCTAATAAAATGAGGAAA
TTGCATCGCATTGTCTGAGTAGGTGTCATTCTATTCTGGGGGGTGGGGTGGGGCAGGACAGCAAGGGGGA
GGATTGGGAAGACAATAGCAGGCATGCTGGGGATGCGGTGGGCTCTATGGCAGGAACCCCTAGTGATGGA
GTTGGCCACTCCCTCTCTGCGCGCTCGCTCGCTCACTGAGGCCGGGCGACCAAAGGTCGCCCGACGCCCG
GGCTTTGCCCGGGCGGCCTCAGTGAGCGAGCGAGCGCGCAGCTGCCTGCAGGGGCGCCTGATGCGGTATT
TTCTCCTTACGCATCTGTGCGGTATTTCACACCGCATA
[95 nt withheld, positions 2139-2233]
T
[46 nt withheld, positions 2235-2280]
C
[141 nt withheld, positions 2282-2422]
CCTTTGACGTTGGAGTCCACGTTCTTT
[37 nt withheld, positions 2450-2486]
ACTCTATCTCGGGCTATTCTTTTGATTTATAAGGGATTTTGCCGATTTCGGTCTATTGGTTAAAAAATGA
GCTGATTTAACAAAAATTTAACGCGAATTTTAACAAAATATTAACGTTTACAATTTTATGGTGCACTCTC
AGTACAATCTGCTCTGATGCCGCATAGTTAAGCCAGCCCCGACACCCGCCAACACCCGCTGACGCGCCCT
GACGGGCTTGTCTGCTCCCGGCATCCGCTTACAGACAAGCTGTGACCGTCTCCGGGAGCTGCATGTGTCA
GAGGTTTTCACCGTCATCACCGAAACGCGCGAGACGAAAGGGCCTCGTGATACGCCTATTTTTATAGGTT
AATGTCATGATAATAATGGTTTCTTAGACGTCAGGTGGCACTTTTCGGGGAAATGTGCGCGGAACCCCTA
TTTGTTTATTTTTCTAAATACATTCAAATATGTATCCGCTCATGAGACAATAACCCTGATAAATGCTTCA
ATAATATTGAAAAAGGAAGAGTATGAGTATTCAACATTTCCGTGTCGCCCTTATTCCCTTTTTTGCGGCA
TTTTGCCTTCCTGTTTTTGCTCACCCAGAAACGCTGGTGAAAGTAAAAGATGCTGAAGATCAGTTGGGTG
CACGAGTGGGTTACATCGAACTGGATCTCAACAGCGGTAAGATCCTTGAGAGTTTTCGCCCCGAAGAACG
TTTTCCAATGATGAGCACTTTTAAAGTTCTGCTATGTGGCGCGGTATTATCCCGTATTGACGCCGGGCAA
GAGCAACTCGGTCGCCGCATACACTATTCTCAGAATGACTTGGTTGAGTACTCACCAGTCACAGAAAAGC
ATCTTACGGATGGCATGACAGTAAGAGAATTATGCAGTGCTGCCATAACCATGAGTGATAACACTGCGGC
CAACTTACTTCTGACAACGATCGGAGGACCGAAGGAGCTAACCGCTTTTTTGCACAACATGGGGGATCAT
GTAACTCGCCTTGATCGTTGGGAACCGGAGCTGAATGAAGCCATACCAAACGACGAGCGTGACACCACGA
TGCCTGTAGCAATGGCAACAACGTTGCGCAAACTATTAACTGGCGAACTACTTACTCTAGCTTCCCGGCA
ACAATTAATAGACTGGATGGAGGCGGATAAAGTTGCAGGACCACTTCTGCGCTCGGCCCTTCCGGCTGGC
TGGTTTATTGCTGATAAATCTGGAGCCGGTGAGCGTGGGTCTCGCGGTATCATTGCAGCACTGGGGCCAG
ATGGTAAGCCCTCCCGTATCGTAGTTATCTACACGACGGGGAGTCAGGCAACTATGGATGAACGAAATAG
ACAGATCGCTGAGATAGGTGCCTCACTGATTAAGCATTGGTAACTGTCAGACCAAGTTTACTCATATATA
CTTTAGATTGATTTAAAACTTCATTTTTAATTTAAAAGGATCTAGGTGAAGATCCTTTTTGATAATCTCA
TGACCAAAATCCCTTAACGTGAGTTTTCGTTCCACTGAGCGTCAGACCCCGTAGAAAAGATCAAAGGATC
TTCTTGAGATCCTTTTTTTCTGCGCGTAATCTGCTGCTTGCAAACAAAAAAACCACCGCTACCAGCGGTG
GTTTGTTTGCCGGATCAAGAGCTACCAACTCTTTTTCCGAAGGTAACTGGCTTCAGCAGAGCGCAGATAC
CAAATACTGTTCTTCTAGTGTAGCCGTAGTTAGGCCACCACTTCAAGAACTCTGTAGCACCGCCTACATA
CCTCGCTCTGCTAATCCTGTTACCAGTGGCTGCTGCCAGTGGCGATAAGTCGTGTCTTACCGGGTTGGAC
TCAAGACGATAGTTACCGGATAAGGCGCAGCGGTCGGGCTGAACGGGGGGTTCGTGCACACAGCCCAGCT
TGGAGCGAACGACCTACACCGAACTGAGATACCTACAGCGTGAGCTATGAGAAAGCGCCACGCTTCCCGA
AGGGAGAAAGGCGGACAGGTATCCGGTAAGCGGCAGGGTCGGAACAGGAGAGCGCACGAGGGAGCTTCCA
GGGGGAAACGCCTGGTATCTTTATAGTCCTGTCGGGTTTCGCCACCTCTGACTTGAGCGTCGATTTTTGT
GATGCTCGTCAGGGGGGCGGAGCCTATGGAAAAACGCCAGCAACGCGGCCTTTTTACGGTTCCTGGCCTT
TTGCTGGCCTTTTGCT
